>Addgene plasmid #54746 | iLOV-Lifeact-7 | depositor partial sequence | sequence record 85143 | insert sequence
TCCGCCCCCATTGACGCAAATGGGCGGTAGGCGTGTACGGTGGGAGGTCTATATAAGCAGAGCTGGTTTA
GTGAACCGTCAGATCCGCTAGCGCCACCATGGGCGTGGCCGACTTGATCAAGAAGTTCGAGTCCATCTCC
AAGGAGGAGGGGGATCCACCGGTCGCCACCATGATCGAGAAGAACTTCGTGATCACCGACCCCAGACTGC
CCGACAACCCCATCATCTTCGCCAGCGACGGCTTCCTGGAGCTGACCGAGTACAGCAGAGAGGAGATCCT
GGGCAGAAACGCCAGATTCCTGCAGGGCCCCGAGACCGACCAGGCCACCGTGCAGAAGATCAGAGACGCC
ATCAGAGACCAGAGAGAGACCACCGTGCAGCTGATCAACTACACCAAGAGCGGCAAGAAGTTCTGGAACC
TGCTGCACCTGCAGCCCGTGAGAGACCAGAAGGGCGAGCTGCAGTACTTCATCGGCGTGCAGCTGGACGG
CAGCGACCACGTGTAAGCGGCCGCGACTCTAGATCATAATCAGCCATACCACATTTGTAGAGGTTTTACT
TGCTTTAAAAAAACCTCCCACACCTCCCCCTGAACCTGAAACATAAAATGAATGCAATT
