>Addgene plasmid #54746 | iLOV-Lifeact-7 | addgene partial sequence | sequence record 93227 | CMV-F 5'-CGCAAATGGGCGGTAGGCGTG-3'
ACCGTCAGATCCGCTAGCGCCACCATGGGCGTGGCCGACTTGATCAAGAAGTTCGAGTCCATCTCCAAGG
AGGAGGGGGATCCACCGGTCGCCACCATGATCGAGAAGAACTTCGTGATCACCGACCCCAGACTGCCCGA
CAACCCCATCATCTTCGCCAGCGACGGCTTCCTGGAGCTGACCGAGTACAGCAGAGAGGAGATCCTGGGC
AGAAACGCCAGATTCCTGCAGGGCCCCGAGACCGACCAGGCCACCGTGCAGAAGATCAGAGACGCCATCA
GAGACCAGAGAGAGACCACCGTGCAGCTGATCAACTACACCAAGAGCGGCAAGAAGTTCTGGAACCTGCT
GCACCTGCAGCCCGTGAGAGACCAGAAGGGCGAGCTGCAGTACTTCATCGGCGTGCAGCTGGACGGCAGC
GACCACGTGTAAGCGGCCGCGACTCTAGATCATAATCAGCCATACCACATTTGTAGAGGTTTTACTTGCT
TTAAAAAACCTCCCACACCTCCCCCTGAACCTGAAACATAAAATGAATGCAATTGTTGTTGTTAACTTGT
TTATTGCAGCTTATAATGGTTACAAATAAAGCAATAGCATCACAAATTTCACAAATAAAGCATTTTTTTC
ACTGCATTCTAGTTGTGGTTTGTCCAAACTCATCAATGTATCTTAAGGCGTAAATTGTAAGCGTTAATAT
TTTGTTAAAATTCGCGTTAAATTTTTGTTAAATCAGCTCATTTTTTAACCAATAGGCCGAAATCGGCAA
