[The description below was written by a language model from this plasmid's Addgene catalogue record.]
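Description:
iLOV-Lifeact-7 is a mammalian expression plasmid that encodes a fluorescent marker for filamentous actin. It is built on a backbone of about 4.8 kb, is maintained as a high-copy plasmid in E. coli under kanamycin selection, and carries a neomycin resistance marker so that transfected mammalian cells can be selected with G418. The record does not state the promoter driving the fusion, the origin of replication or the polyadenylation signal, and no feature table is provided to confirm the layout of the cassette.

The insert is a Lifeact-iLOV fusion, with iLOV recorded as a C-terminal tag supplied by the backbone. Lifeact is a short actin-binding peptide widely used to label F-actin in living cells. Because it binds filaments rather than being incorporated into them, it generally disturbs cytoskeletal dynamics less than tagged actin does. iLOV is a small flavin-binding fluorescent protein engineered from a plant phototropin LOV domain. Unlike GFP-family proteins, it gets its fluorescence from a bound flavin cofactor and does not need oxygen for chromophore maturation, and its small size can be useful where a bulkier tag would interfere. The record lists excitation at 450 nm and emission at 495 nm. The "7" in the name may refer to the length of the linker between the two parts, but the record does not explain it.

The stated purpose is actin localization, so the construct is suited to transient or stable expression in mammalian cells for imaging actin structures by fluorescence microscopy. It can also be used to assess how iLOV performs as a fusion tag on a well-characterised cytoskeletal target.
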