Addgene plasmid #54746: iLOV-Lifeact-7
Purpose: Localization: Actin, Excitation: 450, Emission: 495
Depositing lab: Michael Davidson. Depositing organization: Florida State University, Tallahassee.
Backbone
  Vector backbone: iLOV-Lifeact
  Backbone size w/o insert (bp): 4800
  Vector type: Mammalian Expression
  Selectable markers: Neomycin (select with G418)
  Backbone size (bp): 4800
  Tag / fusion protein: iLOV (C terminal on backbone)
Growth in bacteria
  Bacterial resistance: Kanamycin, 50 μg/mL
  Growth temperature: 37°C
  Growth strain: DH5alpha
  Copy number: High Copy
Gene/Insert
  Gene/Insert name: Lifeact-iLOV
  Tag / fusion protein: iLOV (C terminal on backbone)
Terms and licenses: Academic/Nonprofit Terms; Industry Terms
Depositor comments: . Excitation = 450; Emission = 495
How to cite: iLOV-Lifeact-7 was a gift from Michael Davidson (Addgene plasmid # 54746 ; http://n2t.net/addgene:54746 ; RRID:Addgene_54746)
